>Addgene plasmid #20687 | pBS-AMV-δ1L9'S-nAchR | addgene partial sequence | sequence record 26570 | 20687 with T7
ATTTTCTTTCAATACTTCCACCATGGCAGGGCCTGTGCTCACACTGGGGCTGCTGGCTGCCCTTGTTGTG
TGTGCCCTCCCAGGCAGTTGGGGCCTGAATGAGGAACAAAGGCTGATCCAGCACCTATTCAATGAGAAGG
GCTACGACAAAGACCTGCGGCCGGTGGCTCGAAAGGAGGACAAAGTGGATGTCGCCCTAAGTCTCACCCT
CTCCAACTTCATCTCCCTGAAAGAAGTGGAGGAGACCCTCACCACCAACGTGTGGATAGATCATGCCTGG
GTAGACAGCCGTCTACAGTGGGATGCCAACGACTTCGGGAACATCACTGTCCTGCGCCTGCCCCCTGACA
TGGTGTGGCTACCAGAGATTGTACTGGAGAACAACAATGATGGCTCGTTCCAGATTTCTTATGCCTGCAA
TGTGCTTGTCTATGACTCGGGCTATGTGACCTGGCTGCCGCCCGCCATCTTCCGCTCCTCCTGCCCCATC
TCAGTCACCTACTTCCCTTTCGACTGGCAGAACTGCTCCCTCAAATTCAGTTCACTCAAGTATACAGCCA
AGGAGATCACACTTAGCCTGAAGCAGGAGGAGGAAAACAACCGCTCTTACCCCATTGAGTGGATCATCAT
TGACCCTGAAGGTTTCACAGAGAACGGTGAGTGGGAGATAGTGCATCGGGCAGCCAAGCTCAATGTGGA
