[The description below was written by a language model from this plasmid's Addgene catalogue record.]
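Description:
pBS-AMV-δ1L9'S-nAchR is a pBluescript II SK-based plasmid (about 3 kb backbone) carrying a roughly 1.5 kb cDNA for the mouse nicotinic acetylcholine receptor delta subunit. It is maintained as a high-copy plasmid in E. coli under ampicillin selection. Although the record classifies it as a bacterial expression vector, its layout points to a template plasmid rather than a construct for producing protein in bacteria. pBluescript phagemids carry phage RNA polymerase promoters flanking the polylinker, and the record lists T7 as the 5′ sequencing primer.

The insert was cloned between Bcl I and Xba I sites; the record does not say whether these sites survived cloning. It bears a point mutation replacing the conserved leucine at the 9' position of the M2 pore-lining transmembrane segment with serine (L265S). Two elements are recorded in the "tag" fields but are better understood as untranslated RNA elements than as protein fusions. "AMV" upstream of the coding sequence most likely denotes the alfalfa mosaic virus 5′ leader, commonly used to enhance translation of synthetic transcripts. "pA 50" downstream most likely denotes an encoded poly(A) tract of about 50 residues, which would stabilise the transcript. Together with the presumed T7 promoter, this arrangement is typical of plasmids used to make cRNA in vitro for expression in a heterologous system, though the record does not state the promoter or the expression system.

The associated publication concerns how conserved M2 leucine residues govern channel gating in nicotinic receptors. This fits use of the construct to co-express the mutant delta subunit with other receptor subunits and measure the effect of the 9' substitution on channel function. No feature table was provided, so element positions cannot be confirmed.
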