Addgene plasmid #20687: pBS-AMV-δ1L9'S-nAchR
Depositing lab: Henry Lester. Depositing organization: California Institute of Technology. Publication: Channel gating governed symmetrically by conserved leucine residues in the M2 domain of nicotinic receptors. Labarca C, Nowak MW, Zhang H, Tang L, Deshpande P, Lester HA. Nature. 1995 Aug 10. 376(6540):514-6. 10.1038/376514a0 PubMed 7637783.
Backbone
  Vector backbone: pBluescript II SK
  Backbone manufacturer: Stratagene
  Backbone size w/o insert (bp): 3000
  Vector type: Bacterial Expression
Growth in bacteria
  Bacterial resistance: Ampicillin, 100 μg/mL
  Growth temperature: 37°C
  Growth strain: DH5alpha
  Copy number: High Copy
Gene/Insert
  Gene/Insert name: nicotinic acetylcholine receptors (alt names: nAchR; Delta1)
  Species: M. musculus (mouse)
  Insert size (bp): 1500
  Mutation: Leucine at 9' position in M2 region changed to Serine OR (L265S)
  GenBank ID: BC41387
  Tag / fusion protein: AMV (N terminal on insert); pA 50 (C terminal on insert)
  Cloning method: Restriction Enzyme; 5′ cloning site Bcl I (unknown if destroyed); 3′ cloning site Xba I (unknown if destroyed)
  Sequencing primers: 5′ T7
Terms and licenses: Academic/Nonprofit Terms; Industry Terms: Not Available to Industry
How to cite: pBS-AMV-δ1L9'S-nAchR was a gift from Henry Lester (Addgene plasmid # 20687 ; http://n2t.net/addgene:20687 ; RRID:Addgene_20687)
